Addgene plasmid #135760: PX330_ONECUT2_2
Purpose: Encodes gRNA for 3' target of human ONECUT2
Depositing lab: Richard M. Myers. Depositing organization: HudsonAlpha Institute for Biotechnology. Publication: CETCh-seq: CRISPR epitope tagging ChIP-seq of DNA-binding proteins. Savic D, Partridge EC, Newberry KM, Smith SB, Meadows SK, Roberts BS, Mackiewicz M, Mendenhall EM, Myers RM. Genome Res. 2015 Sep 9. 10.1101/gr.193540.115 PubMed 26355004.
Backbone
  Vector backbone: PX330
  Vector type: CRISPR
Growth in bacteria
  Bacterial resistance: Ampicillin, 100 μg/mL
  Growth temperature: 37°C
  Growth strain: DH5alpha
  Copy number: High Copy
Gene/Insert
  Gene/Insert name: ONECUT2 gRNA
  gRNA/shRNA sequence: GATGGAAGGACTCTCACTT
  Species: H. sapiens (human)
  Entrez Gene: ONECUT2 (a.k.a. OC-2, OC2)
  Promoter: U6
  Cloning method: Restriction Enzyme; 5′ cloning site Unknown (unknown if destroyed)
Terms and licenses: Academic/Nonprofit Terms; Industry Terms: Not Available to Industry
How to cite: PX330_ONECUT2_2 was a gift from Richard M. Myers (Addgene plasmid # 135760 ; http://n2t.net/addgene:135760 ; RRID:Addgene_135760)
