[The description below was written by a language model from this plasmid's Addgene catalogue record and pLannotate feature annotations shown in this document.]
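Description:
PX330_ONECUT2_2 is a CRISPR plasmid built on the PX330 backbone, an all-in-one mammalian expression vector that supplies both Streptococcus pyogenes Cas9 and a single guide RNA from one molecule. It is maintained in E. coli as a high-copy plasmid through a ColE1/pUC-type origin and selected with ampicillin via the β-lactamase gene. A filamentous phage origin (annotated as f1 in one sequence record and M13 in the other) is also present, along with small pBR322-derived bom and rop fragments. A single AAV2 inverted terminal repeat is annotated downstream of the Cas9 cassette; with only one ITR listed, the record does not support treating it as an AAV packaging vector.

The guide cassette consists of the human U6 RNA polymerase III promoter driving a spacer directed against the 3' region of human ONECUT2, fused to the S. pyogenes gRNA scaffold; a second, partial scaffold fragment is annotated just after it. Cas9 is expressed from a separate Pol II unit made up of a CMV enhancer, chicken β-actin promoter and hybrid CBA/MVM intron. The coding sequence is annotated as adjoining N- and C-terminal portions that together form one contiguous open reading frame, followed by a nucleoplasmin bipartite nuclear localization signal and the bovine growth hormone polyadenylation signal.

The two sequence records (sequencing-derived and depositor-supplied) differ by one nucleotide in length and in their start coordinate, but show the same feature arrangement. According to the associated publication, the plasmid belongs to a CRISPR epitope-tagging ChIP-seq approach, in which cutting near the 3' end of a DNA-binding protein gene allows an epitope tag to be introduced at the endogenous locus. Any donor template is not part of this construct.
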