Features (pLannotate 1.2.2; 18 found; start..end, strand, type, name):
      1..241     +  promoter       U6 promoter: RNA polymerase III promoter for human U6 snRNA
    269..344     +  misc_RNA       gRNA scaffold: guide RNA scaffold for the Streptococcus pyogenes CRISPR/Cas9 system
    351..394     +  misc_RNA       gRNA scaffold (fragment): guide RNA scaffold for the Streptococcus pyogenes CRISPR/Cas9 system
    441..726     +  enhancer       CMV enhancer: human cytomegalovirus immediate early enhancer; contains an 18-bp deletion relative to the standard CMV enhancer
    728..1005    +  promoter       chicken β-actin promoter: No description available
   1006..1234    +  intron         hybrid intron: hybrid between chicken β-actin (CBA) and minute virus of mice (MMV) introns (Gray et al., 2011)
   1372..2973    +  CDS            Cas9(N): N-terminal portion of Streptococcus pyogenes Cas9 (Zetsche et al., 2015)
   2974..5472    +  CDS            Cas9(C): C-terminal portion of Streptococcus pyogenes Cas9 (Zetsche et al., 2015)
   5473..5520    +  CDS            nucleoplasmin NLS: bipartite nuclear localization signal from nucleoplasmin
   5554..5665    +  polyA_signal   bGH poly(A) signal: bovine growth hormone polyadenylation signal
   5770..5910    +  repeat_region  AAV2 ITR: inverted terminal repeat of adeno-associated virus serotype 2 inverted
   5915..5966    -  misc_feature   bom (fragment): basis of mobility region from pBR322
   5985..6365    +  rep_origin     M13 ori (sequence partly withheld): M13 bacteriophage origin of replication; arrow indicates direction of (+) strand synthesis
   6441..6490    -  misc_feature   bom (fragment): basis of mobility region from pBR322
   6592..6627    -  CDS            rop (fragment): Rop protein, which maintains plasmids at low copy number; rop
   6722..6826    +  promoter       AmpR promoter: bla
   6827..7687    +  CDS            AmpR: β-lactamase; bla; confers resistance to ampicillin, carbenicillin, and related antibiotics
   7858..8446    +  rep_origin     ori: high-copy-number ColE1/pMB1/pBR322/pUC origin of replication
>Addgene plasmid #135760 | PX330_ONECUT2_2 | depositor full sequence | sequence record 261960 | Full Sequence
GAGGGCCTATTTCCCATGATTCCTTCATATTTGCATATACGATACAAGGCTGTTAGAGAGATAATTGGAA
TTAATTTGACTGTAAACACAAAGATATTAGTACAAAATACGTGACGTAGAAAGTAATAATTTCTTGGGTA
GTTTGCAGTTTTAAAATTATGTTTTAAAATGGACTATCATATGCTTACCGTAACTTGAAAGTATTTCGAT
TTCTTGGCTTTATATATCTTGTGGAAAGGACGAAACACCGATGGAAGGACTCTCACTTGTTTTAGAGCTA
GAAATAGCAAGTTAAAATAAGGCTAGTCCGTTATCAACTTGAAAAAGTGGCACCGAGTCGGTGCTTTTTT
GTTTTAGAGCTAGAAATAGCAAGTTAAAATAAGGCTAGTCCGTTTTTAGCGCGTGCGCCAATTCTGCAGA
CAAATGGCTCTAGAGGTACCCGTTACATAACTTACGGTAAATGGCCCGCCTGGCTGACCGCCCAACGACC
CCCGCCCATTGACGTCAATAGTAACGCCAATAGGGACTTTCCATTGACGTCAATGGGTGGAGTATTTACG
GTAAACTGCCCACTTGGCAGTACATCAAGTGTATCATATGCCAAGTACGCCCCCTATTGACGTCAATGAC
GGTAAATGGCCCGCCTGGCATTGTGCCCAGTACATGACCTTATGGGACTTTCCTACTTGGCAGTACATCT
ACGTATTAGTCATCGCTATTACCATGGTCGAGGTGAGCCCCACGTTCTGCTTCACTCTCCCCATCTCCCC
CCCCTCCCCACCCCCAATTTTGTATTTATTTATTTTTTAATTATTTTGTGCAGCGATGGGGGCGGGGGGG
GGGGGGGGGCGCGCGCCAGGCGGGGCGGGGCGGGGCGAGGGGCGGGGCGGGGCGAGGCGGAGAGGTGCGG
CGGCAGCCAATCAGAGCGGCGCGCTCCGAAAGTTTCCTTTTATGGCGAGGCGGCGGCGGCGGCGGCCCTA
TAAAAAGCGAAGCGCGCGGCGGGCGGGAGTCGCTGCGACGCTGCCTTCGCCCCGTGCCCCGCTCCGCCGC
CGCCTCGCGCCGCCCGCCCCGGCTCTGACTGACCGCGTTACTCCCACAGGTGAGCGGGCGGGACGGCCCT
TCTCCTCCGGGCTGTAATTAGCTGAGCAAGAGGTAAGGGTTTAAGGGATGGTTGGTTGGTGGGGTATTAA
TGTTTAATTACCTGGAGCACCTGCCTGAAATCACTTTTTTTCAGGTTGGACCGGTGCCACCATGGACTAT
AAGGACCACGACGGAGACTACAAGGATCATGATATTGATTACAAAGACGATGACGATAAGATGGCCCCAA
AGAAGAAGCGGAAGGTCGGTATCCACGGAGTCCCAGCAGCCGACAAGAAGTACAGCATCGGCCTGGACAT
CGGCACCAACTCTGTGGGCTGGGCCGTGATCACCGACGAGTACAAGGTGCCCAGCAAGAAATTCAAGGTG
CTGGGCAACACCGACCGGCACAGCATCAAGAAGAACCTGATCGGAGCCCTGCTGTTCGACAGCGGCGAAA
CAGCCGAGGCCACCCGGCTGAAGAGAACCGCCAGAAGAAGATACACCAGACGGAAGAACCGGATCTGCTA
TCTGCAAGAGATCTTCAGCAACGAGATGGCCAAGGTGGACGACAGCTTCTTCCACAGACTGGAAGAGTCC
TTCCTGGTGGAAGAGGATAAGAAGCACGAGCGGCACCCCATCTTCGGCAACATCGTGGACGAGGTGGCCT
ACCACGAGAAGTACCCCACCATCTACCACCTGAGAAAGAAACTGGTGGACAGCACCGACAAGGCCGACCT
GCGGCTGATCTATCTGGCCCTGGCCCACATGATCAAGTTCCGGGGCCACTTCCTGATCGAGGGCGACCTG
AACCCCGACAACAGCGACGTGGACAAGCTGTTCATCCAGCTGGTGCAGACCTACAACCAGCTGTTCGAGG
AAAACCCCATCAACGCCAGCGGCGTGGACGCCAAGGCCATCCTGTCTGCCAGACTGAGCAAGAGCAGACG
GCTGGAAAATCTGATCGCCCAGCTGCCCGGCGAGAAGAAGAATGGCCTGTTCGGAAACCTGATTGCCCTG
AGCCTGGGCCTGACCCCCAACTTCAAGAGCAACTTCGACCTGGCCGAGGATGCCAAACTGCAGCTGAGCA
AGGACACCTACGACGACGACCTGGACAACCTGCTGGCCCAGATCGGCGACCAGTACGCCGACCTGTTTCT
GGCCGCCAAGAACCTGTCCGACGCCATCCTGCTGAGCGACATCCTGAGAGTGAACACCGAGATCACCAAG
GCCCCCCTGAGCGCCTCTATGATCAAGAGATACGACGAGCACCACCAGGACCTGACCCTGCTGAAAGCTC
TCGTGCGGCAGCAGCTGCCTGAGAAGTACAAAGAGATTTTCTTCGACCAGAGCAAGAACGGCTACGCCGG
CTACATTGACGGCGGAGCCAGCCAGGAAGAGTTCTACAAGTTCATCAAGCCCATCCTGGAAAAGATGGAC
GGCACCGAGGAACTGCTCGTGAAGCTGAACAGAGAGGACCTGCTGCGGAAGCAGCGGACCTTCGACAACG
GCAGCATCCCCCACCAGATCCACCTGGGAGAGCTGCACGCCATTCTGCGGCGGCAGGAAGATTTTTACCC
ATTCCTGAAGGACAACCGGGAAAAGATCGAGAAGATCCTGACCTTCCGCATCCCCTACTACGTGGGCCCT
CTGGCCAGGGGAAACAGCAGATTCGCCTGGATGACCAGAAAGAGCGAGGAAACCATCACCCCCTGGAACT
TCGAGGAAGTGGTGGACAAGGGCGCTTCCGCCCAGAGCTTCATCGAGCGGATGACCAACTTCGATAAGAA
CCTGCCCAACGAGAAGGTGCTGCCCAAGCACAGCCTGCTGTACGAGTACTTCACCGTGTATAACGAGCTG
ACCAAAGTGAAATACGTGACCGAGGGAATGAGAAAGCCCGCCTTCCTGAGCGGCGAGCAGAAAAAGGCCA
TCGTGGACCTGCTGTTCAAGACCAACCGGAAAGTGACCGTGAAGCAGCTGAAAGAGGACTACTTCAAGAA
AATCGAGTGCTTCGACTCCGTGGAAATCTCCGGCGTGGAAGATCGGTTCAACGCCTCCCTGGGCACATAC
CACGATCTGCTGAAAATTATCAAGGACAAGGACTTCCTGGACAATGAGGAAAACGAGGACATTCTGGAAG
ATATCGTGCTGACCCTGACACTGTTTGAGGACAGAGAGATGATCGAGGAACGGCTGAAAACCTATGCCCA
CCTGTTCGACGACAAAGTGATGAAGCAGCTGAAGCGGCGGAGATACACCGGCTGGGGCAGGCTGAGCCGG
AAGCTGATCAACGGCATCCGGGACAAGCAGTCCGGCAAGACAATCCTGGATTTCCTGAAGTCCGACGGCT
TCGCCAACAGAAACTTCATGCAGCTGATCCACGACGACAGCCTGACCTTTAAAGAGGACATCCAGAAAGC
CCAGGTGTCCGGCCAGGGCGATAGCCTGCACGAGCACATTGCCAATCTGGCCGGCAGCCCCGCCATTAAG
AAGGGCATCCTGCAGACAGTGAAGGTGGTGGACGAGCTCGTGAAAGTGATGGGCCGGCACAAGCCCGAGA
ACATCGTGATCGAAATGGCCAGAGAGAACCAGACCACCCAGAAGGGACAGAAGAACAGCCGCGAGAGAAT
GAAGCGGATCGAAGAGGGCATCAAAGAGCTGGGCAGCCAGATCCTGAAAGAACACCCCGTGGAAAACACC
CAGCTGCAGAACGAGAAGCTGTACCTGTACTACCTGCAGAATGGGCGGGATATGTACGTGGACCAGGAAC
TGGACATCAACCGGCTGTCCGACTACGATGTGGACCATATCGTGCCTCAGAGCTTTCTGAAGGACGACTC
CATCGACAACAAGGTGCTGACCAGAAGCGACAAGAACCGGGGCAAGAGCGACAACGTGCCCTCCGAAGAG
GTCGTGAAGAAGATGAAGAACTACTGGCGGCAGCTGCTGAACGCCAAGCTGATTACCCAGAGAAAGTTCG
ACAATCTGACCAAGGCCGAGAGAGGCGGCCTGAGCGAACTGGATAAGGCCGGCTTCATCAAGAGACAGCT
GGTGGAAACCCGGCAGATCACAAAGCACGTGGCACAGATCCTGGACTCCCGGATGAACACTAAGTACGAC
GAGAATGACAAGCTGATCCGGGAAGTGAAAGTGATCACCCTGAAGTCCAAGCTGGTGTCCGATTTCCGGA
AGGATTTCCAGTTTTACAAAGTGCGCGAGATCAACAACTACCACCACGCCCACGACGCCTACCTGAACGC
CGTCGTGGGAACCGCCCTGATCAAAAAGTACCCTAAGCTGGAAAGCGAGTTCGTGTACGGCGACTACAAG
GTGTACGACGTGCGGAAGATGATCGCCAAGAGCGAGCAGGAAATCGGCAAGGCTACCGCCAAGTACTTCT
TCTACAGCAACATCATGAACTTTTTCAAGACCGAGATTACCCTGGCCAACGGCGAGATCCGGAAGCGGCC
TCTGATCGAGACAAACGGCGAAACCGGGGAGATCGTGTGGGATAAGGGCCGGGATTTTGCCACCGTGCGG
AAAGTGCTGAGCATGCCCCAAGTGAATATCGTGAAAAAGACCGAGGTGCAGACAGGCGGCTTCAGCAAAG
AGTCTATCCTGCCCAAGAGGAACAGCGATAAGCTGATCGCCAGAAAGAAGGACTGGGACCCTAAGAAGTA
CGGCGGCTTCGACAGCCCCACCGTGGCCTATTCTGTGCTGGTGGTGGCCAAAGTGGAAAAGGGCAAGTCC
AAGAAACTGAAGAGTGTGAAAGAGCTGCTGGGGATCACCATCATGGAAAGAAGCAGCTTCGAGAAGAATC
CCATCGACTTTCTGGAAGCCAAGGGCTACAAAGAAGTGAAAAAGGACCTGATCATCAAGCTGCCTAAGTA
CTCCCTGTTCGAGCTGGAAAACGGCCGGAAGAGAATGCTGGCCTCTGCCGGCGAACTGCAGAAGGGAAAC
GAACTGGCCCTGCCCTCCAAATATGTGAACTTCCTGTACCTGGCCAGCCACTATGAGAAGCTGAAGGGCT
CCCCCGAGGATAATGAGCAGAAACAGCTGTTTGTGGAACAGCACAAGCACTACCTGGACGAGATCATCGA
GCAGATCAGCGAGTTCTCCAAGAGAGTGATCCTGGCCGACGCTAATCTGGACAAAGTGCTGTCCGCCTAC
AACAAGCACCGGGATAAGCCCATCAGAGAGCAGGCCGAGAATATCATCCACCTGTTTACCCTGACCAATC
TGGGAGCCCCTGCCGCCTTCAAGTACTTTGACACCACCATCGACCGGAAGAGGTACACCAGCACCAAAGA
GGTGCTGGACGCCACCCTGATCCACCAGAGCATCACCGGCCTGTACGAGACACGGATCGACCTGTCTCAG
CTGGGAGGCGACAAAAGGCCGGCGGCCACGAAAAAGGCCGGCCAGGCAAAAAAGAAAAAGTAAGAATTCC
TAGAGCTCGCTGATCAGCCTCGACTGTGCCTTCTAGTTGCCAGCCATCTGTTGTTTGCCCCTCCCCCGTG
CCTTCCTTGACCCTGGAAGGTGCCACTCCCACTGTCCTTTCCTAATAAAATGAGGAAATTGCATCGCATT
GTCTGAGTAGGTGTCATTCTATTCTGGGGGGTGGGGTGGGGCAGGACAGCAAGGGGGAGGATTGGGAAGA
GAATAGCAGGCATGCTGGGGAGCGGCCGCAGGAACCCCTAGTGATGGAGTTGGCCACTCCCTCTCTGCGC
GCTCGCTCGCTCACTGAGGCCGGGCGACCAAAGGTCGCCCGACGCCCGGGCTTTGCCCGGGCGGCCTCAG
TGAGCGAGCGAGCGCGCAGCTGCCTGCAGGGGCGCCTGATGCGGTATTTTCTCCTTACGCATCTGTGCGG
TATTTCACACCGCATA
[142 nt withheld, positions 5967-6108]
C
[141 nt withheld, positions 6110-6250]
CCTTTGACGTTGGAGTCCACGTTCTTT
[37 nt withheld, positions 6278-6314]
ACCCTATCTCGGGCTATTCTTTTGATTTATAAGGGATTTTGCCGATTTCGGCCTATTGGTTAAAAAATGA
GCTGATTTAACAAAAATTTAACGCGAATTTTAACAAAATATTAACGTTTACAATTTTATGGTGCACTCTC
AGTACAATCTGCTCTGATGCCGCATAGTTAAGCCAGCCCCGACACCCGCCAACACCCGCTGACGCGCCCT
GACGGGCTTGTCTGCTCCCGGCATCCGCTTACAGACAAGCTGTGACCGTCTCCGGGAGCTGCATGTGTCA
GAGGTTTTCACCGTCATCACCGAAACGCGCGAGACGAAAGGGCCTCGTGATACGCCTATTTTTATAGGTT
AATGTCATGATAATAATGGTTTCTTAGACGTCAGGTGGCACTTTTCGGGGAAATGTGCGCGGAACCCCTA
TTTGTTTATTTTTCTAAATACATTCAAATATGTATCCGCTCATGAGACAATAACCCTGATAAATGCTTCA
ATAATATTGAAAAAGGAAGAGTATGAGTATTCAACATTTCCGTGTCGCCCTTATTCCCTTTTTTGCGGCA
TTTTGCCTTCCTGTTTTTGCTCACCCAGAAACGCTGGTGAAAGTAAAAGATGCTGAAGATCAGTTGGGTG
CACGAGTGGGTTACATCGAACTGGATCTCAACAGCGGTAAGATCCTTGAGAGTTTTCGCCCCGAAGAACG
TTTTCCAATGATGAGCACTTTTAAAGTTCTGCTATGTGGCGCGGTATTATCCCGTATTGACGCCGGGCAA
GAGCAACTCGGTCGCCGCATACACTATTCTCAGAATGACTTGGTTGAGTACTCACCAGTCACAGAAAAGC
ATCTTACGGATGGCATGACAGTAAGAGAATTATGCAGTGCTGCCATAACCATGAGTGATAACACTGCGGC
CAACTTACTTCTGACAACGATCGGAGGACCGAAGGAGCTAACCGCTTTTTTGCACAACATGGGGGATCAT
GTAACTCGCCTTGATCGTTGGGAACCGGAGCTGAATGAAGCCATACCAAACGACGAGCGTGACACCACGA
TGCCTGTAGCAATGGCAACAACGTTGCGCAAACTATTAACTGGCGAACTACTTACTCTAGCTTCCCGGCA
ACAATTAATAGACTGGATGGAGGCGGATAAAGTTGCAGGACCACTTCTGCGCTCGGCCCTTCCGGCTGGC
TGGTTTATTGCTGATAAATCTGGAGCCGGTGAGCGTGGAAGCCGCGGTATCATTGCAGCACTGGGGCCAG
ATGGTAAGCCCTCCCGTATCGTAGTTATCTACACGACGGGGAGTCAGGCAACTATGGATGAACGAAATAG
ACAGATCGCTGAGATAGGTGCCTCACTGATTAAGCATTGGTAACTGTCAGACCAAGTTTACTCATATATA
CTTTAGATTGATTTAAAACTTCATTTTTAATTTAAAAGGATCTAGGTGAAGATCCTTTTTGATAATCTCA
TGACCAAAATCCCTTAACGTGAGTTTTCGTTCCACTGAGCGTCAGACCCCGTAGAAAAGATCAAAGGATC
TTCTTGAGATCCTTTTTTTCTGCGCGTAATCTGCTGCTTGCAAACAAAAAAACCACCGCTACCAGCGGTG
GTTTGTTTGCCGGATCAAGAGCTACCAACTCTTTTTCCGAAGGTAACTGGCTTCAGCAGAGCGCAGATAC
CAAATACTGTCCTTCTAGTGTAGCCGTAGTTAGGCCACCACTTCAAGAACTCTGTAGCACCGCCTACATA
CCTCGCTCTGCTAATCCTGTTACCAGTGGCTGCTGCCAGTGGCGATAAGTCGTGTCTTACCGGGTTGGAC
TCAAGACGATAGTTACCGGATAAGGCGCAGCGGTCGGGCTGAACGGGGGGTTCGTGCACACAGCCCAGCT
TGGAGCGAACGACCTACACCGAACTGAGATACCTACAGCGTGAGCTATGAGAAAGCGCCACGCTTCCCGA
AGGGAGAAAGGCGGACAGGTATCCGGTAAGCGGCAGGGTCGGAACAGGAGAGCGCACGAGGGAGCTTCCA
GGGGGAAACGCCTGGTATCTTTATAGTCCTGTCGGGTTTCGCCACCTCTGACTTGAGCGTCGATTTTTGT
GATGCTCGTCAGGGGGGCGGAGCCTATGGAAAAACGCCAGCAACGCGGCCTTTTTACGGTTCCTGGCCTT
TTGCTGGCCTTTTGCTCACATGT
