Features (pLannotate 1.2.2; 18 found; start..end, strand, type, name):
    153..380     +  intron         hybrid intron: hybrid between chicken β-actin (CBA) and minute virus of mice (MMV) introns (Gray et al., 2011)
    518..2119    +  CDS            Cas9(N): N-terminal portion of Streptococcus pyogenes Cas9 (Zetsche et al., 2015)
   2120..4618    +  CDS            Cas9(C): C-terminal portion of Streptococcus pyogenes Cas9 (Zetsche et al., 2015)
   4619..4666    +  CDS            nucleoplasmin NLS: bipartite nuclear localization signal from nucleoplasmin
   4700..4811    +  polyA_signal   bGH poly(A) signal: bovine growth hormone polyadenylation signal
   4916..5056    +  repeat_region  AAV2 ITR: inverted terminal repeat of adeno-associated virus serotype 2 inverted
   5061..5112    -  misc_feature   bom (fragment): basis of mobility region from pBR322
   5131..5586    +  rep_origin     f1 ori (sequence partly withheld): f1 bacteriophage origin of replication; arrow indicates direction of (+) strand synthesis
   5587..5636    -  misc_feature   bom (fragment): basis of mobility region from pBR322
   5738..5773    -  CDS            rop (fragment): Rop protein, which maintains plasmids at low copy number; rop
   5868..5972    +  promoter       AmpR promoter: bla
   5973..6833    +  CDS            AmpR: β-lactamase; bla; confers resistance to ampicillin, carbenicillin, and related antibiotics
   7004..7592    +  rep_origin     ori: high-copy-number ColE1/pMB1/pBR322/pUC origin of replication
   7654..7894    +  promoter       U6 promoter: RNA polymerase III promoter for human U6 snRNA
   7922..7997    +  misc_RNA       gRNA scaffold: guide RNA scaffold for the Streptococcus pyogenes CRISPR/Cas9 system
   8004..8047    +  misc_RNA       gRNA scaffold (fragment): guide RNA scaffold for the Streptococcus pyogenes CRISPR/Cas9 system
   8094..8379    +  enhancer       CMV enhancer: human cytomegalovirus immediate early enhancer; contains an 18-bp deletion relative to the standard CMV enhancer
   8381..152     +  promoter       chicken β-actin promoter (across the origin): No description available
>Addgene plasmid #135760 | PX330_ONECUT2_2 | addgene full sequence | sequence record 270123 | Addgene NGS Results
CGCCAGGCGGGGCGGGGCGGGGCGAGGGGCGGGGCGGGGCGAGGCGGAGAGGTGCGGCGGCAGCCAATCA
GAGCGGCGCGCTCCGAAAGTTTCCTTTTATGGCGAGGCGGCGGCGGCGGCGGCCCTATAAAAAGCGAAGC
GCGCGGCGGGCGGGAGTCGCTGCGCGCTGCCTTCGCCCCGTGCCCCGCTCCGCCGCCGCCTCGCGCCGCC
CGCCCCGGCTCTGACTGACCGCGTTACTCCCACAGGTGAGCGGGCGGGACGGCCCTTCTCCTCCGGGCTG
TAATTAGCTGAGCAAGAGGTAAGGGTTTAAGGGATGGTTGGTTGGTGGGGTATTAATGTTTAATTACCTG
GAGCACCTGCCTGAAATCACTTTTTTTCAGGTTGGACCGGTGCCACCATGGACTATAAGGACCACGACGG
AGACTACAAGGATCATGATATTGATTACAAAGACGATGACGATAAGATGGCCCCAAAGAAGAAGCGGAAG
GTCGGTATCCACGGAGTCCCAGCAGCCGACAAGAAGTACAGCATCGGCCTGGACATCGGCACCAACTCTG
TGGGCTGGGCCGTGATCACCGACGAGTACAAGGTGCCCAGCAAGAAATTCAAGGTGCTGGGCAACACCGA
CCGGCACAGCATCAAGAAGAACCTGATCGGAGCCCTGCTGTTCGACAGCGGCGAAACAGCCGAGGCCACC
CGGCTGAAGAGAACCGCCAGAAGAAGATACACCAGACGGAAGAACCGGATCTGCTATCTGCAAGAGATCT
TCAGCAACGAGATGGCCAAGGTGGACGACAGCTTCTTCCACAGACTGGAAGAGTCCTTCCTGGTGGAAGA
GGATAAGAAGCACGAGCGGCACCCCATCTTCGGCAACATCGTGGACGAGGTGGCCTACCACGAGAAGTAC
CCCACCATCTACCACCTGAGAAAGAAACTGGTGGACAGCACCGACAAGGCCGACCTGCGGCTGATCTATC
TGGCCCTGGCCCACATGATCAAGTTCCGGGGCCACTTCCTGATCGAGGGCGACCTGAACCCCGACAACAG
CGACGTGGACAAGCTGTTCATCCAGCTGGTGCAGACCTACAACCAGCTGTTCGAGGAAAACCCCATCAAC
GCCAGCGGCGTGGACGCCAAGGCCATCCTGTCTGCCAGACTGAGCAAGAGCAGACGGCTGGAAAATCTGA
TCGCCCAGCTGCCCGGCGAGAAGAAGAATGGCCTGTTCGGAAACCTGATTGCCCTGAGCCTGGGCCTGAC
CCCCAACTTCAAGAGCAACTTCGACCTGGCCGAGGATGCCAAACTGCAGCTGAGCAAGGACACCTACGAC
GACGACCTGGACAACCTGCTGGCCCAGATCGGCGACCAGTACGCCGACCTGTTTCTGGCCGCCAAGAACC
TGTCCGACGCCATCCTGCTGAGCGACATCCTGAGAGTGAACACCGAGATCACCAAGGCCCCCCTGAGCGC
CTCTATGATCAAGAGATACGACGAGCACCACCAGGACCTGACCCTGCTGAAAGCTCTCGTGCGGCAGCAG
CTGCCTGAGAAGTACAAAGAGATTTTCTTCGACCAGAGCAAGAACGGCTACGCCGGCTACATTGACGGCG
GAGCCAGCCAGGAAGAGTTCTACAAGTTCATCAAGCCCATCCTGGAAAAGATGGACGGCACCGAGGAACT
GCTCGTGAAGCTGAACAGAGAGGACCTGCTGCGGAAGCAGCGGACCTTCGACAACGGCAGCATCCCCCAC
CAGATCCACCTGGGAGAGCTGCACGCCATTCTGCGGCGGCAGGAAGATTTTTACCCATTCCTGAAGGACA
ACCGGGAAAAGATCGAGAAGATCCTGACCTTCCGCATCCCCTACTACGTGGGCCCTCTGGCCAGGGGAAA
CAGCAGATTCGCCTGGATGACCAGAAAGAGCGAGGAAACCATCACCCCCTGGAACTTCGAGGAAGTGGTG
GACAAGGGCGCTTCCGCCCAGAGCTTCATCGAGCGGATGACCAACTTCGATAAGAACCTGCCCAACGAGA
AGGTGCTGCCCAAGCACAGCCTGCTGTACGAGTACTTCACCGTGTATAACGAGCTGACCAAAGTGAAATA
CGTGACCGAGGGAATGAGAAAGCCCGCCTTCCTGAGCGGCGAGCAGAAAAAGGCCATCGTGGACCTGCTG
TTCAAGACCAACCGGAAAGTGACCGTGAAGCAGCTGAAAGAGGACTACTTCAAGAAAATCGAGTGCTTCG
ACTCCGTGGAAATCTCCGGCGTGGAAGATCGGTTCAACGCCTCCCTGGGCACATACCACGATCTGCTGAA
AATTATCAAGGACAAGGACTTCCTGGACAATGAGGAAAACGAGGACATTCTGGAAGATATCGTGCTGACC
CTGACACTGTTTGAGGACAGAGAGATGATCGAGGAACGGCTGAAAACCTATGCCCACCTGTTCGACGACA
AAGTGATGAAGCAGCTGAAGCGGCGGAGATACACCGGCTGGGGCAGGCTGAGCCGGAAGCTGATCAACGG
CATCCGGGACAAGCAGTCCGGCAAGACAATCCTGGATTTCCTGAAGTCCGACGGCTTCGCCAACAGAAAC
TTCATGCAGCTGATCCACGACGACAGCCTGACCTTTAAAGAGGACATCCAGAAAGCCCAGGTGTCCGGCC
AGGGCGATAGCCTGCACGAGCACATTGCCAATCTGGCCGGCAGCCCCGCCATTAAGAAGGGCATCCTGCA
GACAGTGAAGGTGGTGGACGAGCTCGTGAAAGTGATGGGCCGGCACAAGCCCGAGAACATCGTGATCGAA
ATGGCCAGAGAGAACCAGACCACCCAGAAGGGACAGAAGAACAGCCGCGAGAGAATGAAGCGGATCGAAG
AGGGCATCAAAGAGCTGGGCAGCCAGATCCTGAAAGAACACCCCGTGGAAAACACCCAGCTGCAGAACGA
GAAGCTGTACCTGTACTACCTGCAGAATGGGCGGGATATGTACGTGGACCAGGAACTGGACATCAACCGG
CTGTCCGACTACGATGTGGACCATATCGTGCCTCAGAGCTTTCTGAAGGACGACTCCATCGACAACAAGG
TGCTGACCAGAAGCGACAAGAACCGGGGCAAGAGCGACAACGTGCCCTCCGAAGAGGTCGTGAAGAAGAT
GAAGAACTACTGGCGGCAGCTGCTGAACGCCAAGCTGATTACCCAGAGAAAGTTCGACAATCTGACCAAG
GCCGAGAGAGGCGGCCTGAGCGAACTGGATAAGGCCGGCTTCATCAAGAGACAGCTGGTGGAAACCCGGC
AGATCACAAAGCACGTGGCACAGATCCTGGACTCCCGGATGAACACTAAGTACGACGAGAATGACAAGCT
GATCCGGGAAGTGAAAGTGATCACCCTGAAGTCCAAGCTGGTGTCCGATTTCCGGAAGGATTTCCAGTTT
TACAAAGTGCGCGAGATCAACAACTACCACCACGCCCACGACGCCTACCTGAACGCCGTCGTGGGAACCG
CCCTGATCAAAAAGTACCCTAAGCTGGAAAGCGAGTTCGTGTACGGCGACTACAAGGTGTACGACGTGCG
GAAGATGATCGCCAAGAGCGAGCAGGAAATCGGCAAGGCTACCGCCAAGTACTTCTTCTACAGCAACATC
ATGAACTTTTTCAAGACCGAGATTACCCTGGCCAACGGCGAGATCCGGAAGCGGCCTCTGATCGAGACAA
ACGGCGAAACCGGGGAGATCGTGTGGGATAAGGGCCGGGATTTTGCCACCGTGCGGAAAGTGCTGAGCAT
GCCCCAAGTGAATATCGTGAAAAAGACCGAGGTGCAGACAGGCGGCTTCAGCAAAGAGTCTATCCTGCCC
AAGAGGAACAGCGATAAGCTGATCGCCAGAAAGAAGGACTGGGACCCTAAGAAGTACGGCGGCTTCGACA
GCCCCACCGTGGCCTATTCTGTGCTGGTGGTGGCCAAAGTGGAAAAGGGCAAGTCCAAGAAACTGAAGAG
TGTGAAAGAGCTGCTGGGGATCACCATCATGGAAAGAAGCAGCTTCGAGAAGAATCCCATCGACTTTCTG
GAAGCCAAGGGCTACAAAGAAGTGAAAAAGGACCTGATCATCAAGCTGCCTAAGTACTCCCTGTTCGAGC
TGGAAAACGGCCGGAAGAGAATGCTGGCCTCTGCCGGCGAACTGCAGAAGGGAAACGAACTGGCCCTGCC
CTCCAAATATGTGAACTTCCTGTACCTGGCCAGCCACTATGAGAAGCTGAAGGGCTCCCCCGAGGATAAT
GAGCAGAAACAGCTGTTTGTGGAACAGCACAAGCACTACCTGGACGAGATCATCGAGCAGATCAGCGAGT
TCTCCAAGAGAGTGATCCTGGCCGACGCTAATCTGGACAAAGTGCTGTCCGCCTACAACAAGCACCGGGA
TAAGCCCATCAGAGAGCAGGCCGAGAATATCATCCACCTGTTTACCCTGACCAATCTGGGAGCCCCTGCC
GCCTTCAAGTACTTTGACACCACCATCGACCGGAAGAGGTACACCAGCACCAAAGAGGTGCTGGACGCCA
CCCTGATCCACCAGAGCATCACCGGCCTGTACGAGACACGGATCGACCTGTCTCAGCTGGGAGGCGACAA
AAGGCCGGCGGCCACGAAAAAGGCCGGCCAGGCAAAAAAGAAAAAGTAAGAATTCCTAGAGCTCGCTGAT
CAGCCTCGACTGTGCCTTCTAGTTGCCAGCCATCTGTTGTTTGCCCCTCCCCCGTGCCTTCCTTGACCCT
GGAAGGTGCCACTCCCACTGTCCTTTCCTAATAAAATGAGGAAATTGCATCGCATTGTCTGAGTAGGTGT
CATTCTATTCTGGGGGGTGGGGTGGGGCAGGACAGCAAGGGGGAGGATTGGGAAGAGAATAGCAGGCATG
CTGGGGAGCGGCCGCAGGAACCCCTAGTGATGGAGTTGGCCACTCCCTCTCTGCGCGCTCGCTCGCTCAC
TGAGGCCGGGCGACCAAAGGTCGCCCGACGCCCGGGCTTTGCCCGGGCGGCCTCAGTGAGCGAGCGAGCG
CGCAGCTGCCTGCAGGGGCGCCTGATGCGGTATTTTCTCCTTACGCATCTGTGCGGTATTTCACACCGCA
TA
[95 nt withheld, positions 5113-5207]
T
[46 nt withheld, positions 5209-5254]
C
[141 nt withheld, positions 5256-5396]
CCTTTGACGTTGGAGTCCACGTTCTTT
[37 nt withheld, positions 5424-5460]
ACTCTATCTCGGGCTATTCTTTTGATTTATAAGGGATTTTGCCGATTTCGGTCTATTGGTTAAAAAATGA
GCTGATTTAACAAAAATTTAACGCGAATTTTAACAAAATATTAACGTTTACAATTTTATGGTGCACTCTC
AGTACAATCTGCTCTGATGCCGCATAGTTAAGCCAGCCCCGACACCCGCCAACACCCGCTGACGCGCCCT
GACGGGCTTGTCTGCTCCCGGCATCCGCTTACAGACAAGCTGTGACCGTCTCCGGGAGCTGCATGTGTCA
GAGGTTTTCACCGTCATCACCGAAACGCGCGAGACGAAAGGGCCTCGTGATACGCCTATTTTTATAGGTT
AATGTCATGATAATAATGGTTTCTTAGACGTCAGGTGGCACTTTTCGGGGAAATGTGCGCGGAACCCCTA
TTTGTTTATTTTTCTAAATACATTCAAATATGTATCCGCTCATGAGACAATAACCCTGATAAATGCTTCA
ATAATATTGAAAAAGGAAGAGTATGAGTATTCAACATTTCCGTGTCGCCCTTATTCCCTTTTTTGCGGCA
TTTTGCCTTCCTGTTTTTGCTCACCCAGAAACGCTGGTGAAAGTAAAAGATGCTGAAGATCAGTTGGGTG
CACGAGTGGGTTACATCGAACTGGATCTCAACAGCGGTAAGATCCTTGAGAGTTTTCGCCCCGAAGAACG
TTTTCCAATGATGAGCACTTTTAAAGTTCTGCTATGTGGCGCGGTATTATCCCGTATTGACGCCGGGCAA
GAGCAACTCGGTCGCCGCATACACTATTCTCAGAATGACTTGGTTGAGTACTCACCAGTCACAGAAAAGC
ATCTTACGGATGGCATGACAGTAAGAGAATTATGCAGTGCTGCCATAACCATGAGTGATAACACTGCGGC
CAACTTACTTCTGACAACGATCGGAGGACCGAAGGAGCTAACCGCTTTTTTGCACAACATGGGGGATCAT
GTAACTCGCCTTGATCGTTGGGAACCGGAGCTGAATGAAGCCATACCAAACGACGAGCGTGACACCACGA
TGCCTGTAGCAATGGCAACAACGTTGCGCAAACTATTAACTGGCGAACTACTTACTCTAGCTTCCCGGCA
ACAATTAATAGACTGGATGGAGGCGGATAAAGTTGCAGGACCACTTCTGCGCTCGGCCCTTCCGGCTGGC
TGGTTTATTGCTGATAAATCTGGAGCCGGTGAGCGTGGAAGCCGCGGTATCATTGCAGCACTGGGGCCAG
ATGGTAAGCCCTCCCGTATCGTAGTTATCTACACGACGGGGAGTCAGGCAACTATGGATGAACGAAATAG
ACAGATCGCTGAGATAGGTGCCTCACTGATTAAGCATTGGTAACTGTCAGACCAAGTTTACTCATATATA
CTTTAGATTGATTTAAAACTTCATTTTTAATTTAAAAGGATCTAGGTGAAGATCCTTTTTGATAATCTCA
TGACCAAAATCCCTTAACGTGAGTTTTCGTTCCACTGAGCGTCAGACCCCGTAGAAAAGATCAAAGGATC
TTCTTGAGATCCTTTTTTTCTGCGCGTAATCTGCTGCTTGCAAACAAAAAAACCACCGCTACCAGCGGTG
GTTTGTTTGCCGGATCAAGAGCTACCAACTCTTTTTCCGAAGGTAACTGGCTTCAGCAGAGCGCAGATAC
CAAATACTGTTCTTCTAGTGTAGCCGTAGTTAGGCCACCACTTCAAGAACTCTGTAGCACCGCCTACATA
CCTCGCTCTGCTAATCCTGTTACCAGTGGCTGCTGCCAGTGGCGATAAGTCGTGTCTTACCGGGTTGGAC
TCAAGACGATAGTTACCGGATAAGGCGCAGCGGTCGGGCTGAACGGGGGGTTCGTGCACACAGCCCAGCT
TGGAGCGAACGACCTACACCGAACTGAGATACCTACAGCGTGAGCTATGAGAAAGCGCCACGCTTCCCGA
AGGGAGAAAGGCGGACAGGTATCCGGTAAGCGGCAGGGTCGGAACAGGAGAGCGCACGAGGGAGCTTCCA
GGGGGAAACGCCTGGTATCTTTATAGTCCTGTCGGGTTTCGCCACCTCTGACTTGAGCGTCGATTTTTGT
GATGCTCGTCAGGGGGGCGGAGCCTATGGAAAAACGCCAGCAACGCGGCCTTTTTACGGTTCCTGGCCTT
TTGCTGGCCTTTTGCTCACATGTGAGGGCCTATTTCCCATGATTCCTTCATATTTGCATATACGATACAA
GGCTGTTAGAGAGATAATTGGAATTAATTTGACTGTAAACACAAAGATATTAGTACAAAATACGTGACGT
AGAAAGTAATAATTTCTTGGGTAGTTTGCAGTTTTAAAATTATGTTTTAAAATGGACTATCATATGCTTA
CCGTAACTTGAAAGTATTTCGATTTCTTGGCTTTATATATCTTGTGGAAAGGACGAAACACCGATGGAAG
GACTCTCACTTGTTTTAGAGCTAGAAATAGCAAGTTAAAATAAGGCTAGTCCGTTATCAACTTGAAAAAG
TGGCACCGAGTCGGTGCTTTTTTGTTTTAGAGCTAGAAATAGCAAGTTAAAATAAGGCTAGTCCGTTTTT
AGCGCGTGCGCCAATTCTGCAGACAAATGGCTCTAGAGGTACCCGTTACATAACTTACGGTAAATGGCCC
GCCTGGCTGACCGCCCAACGACCCCCGCCCATTGACGTCAATAGTAACGCCAATAGGGACTTTCCATTGA
CGTCAATGGGTGGAGTATTTACGGTAAACTGCCCACTTGGCAGTACATCAAGTGTATCATATGCCAAGTA
CGCCCCCTATTGACGTCAATGACGGTAAATGGCCCGCCTGGCATTGTGCCCAGTACATGACCTTATGGGA
CTTTCCTACTTGGCAGTACATCTACGTATTAGTCATCGCTATTACCATGGTCGAGGTGAGCCCCACGTTC
TGCTTCACTCTCCCCATCTCCCCCCCCTCCCCACCCCCAATTTTGTATTTATTTATTTTTTAATTATTTT
GTGCAGCGATGGGGGCGGGGGGGGGGGGGGGGCGCG
